Addgene plasmid #202184: pL0_EF-acc2
Purpose: Level 0 plasmid containing a terminator sequence from gene 41316 from Phaeodactylum tricornutum with EF overhangs used to build a level 1 construct.
Depositing lab: Christopher Dupont. Depositing organization: J. Craig Venter Institute (JCVI). Publication: Universal loop assembly: open, efficient and cross-kingdom DNA fabrication. Pollak B, Matute T, Nunez I, Cerda A, Lopez C, Vargas V, Kan A, Bielinski V, von Dassow P, Dupont CL, Federici F. Synth Biol (Oxf). 2020;5(1):ysaa001. doi: 10.1093/synbio/ysaa001. Epub 2020 Feb 5. PubMed 32161816.
Backbone
  Vector backbone: pL0R
  Vector type: Synthetic Biology
Growth in bacteria
  Bacterial resistance: Spectinomycin, 50 μg/mL
  Growth temperature: 37°C
  Growth strain: DH5alpha
  Copy number: High Copy
Gene/Insert
  Gene/Insert name: acc2 terminator
  Species: Phaeodactylum tricornutum
  Insert size (bp): 420
  Mutation: None
  Cloning method: Gibson Cloning
How to cite: pL0_EF-acc2 was a gift from Christopher Dupont (Addgene plasmid # 202184 ; http://n2t.net/addgene:202184 ; RRID:Addgene_202184)
