[The description below was written by a language model from this plasmid's Addgene catalogue record and pLannotate feature annotations shown in this document.]
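Description:
pL0_EF-acc2 is a small (about 2.5 kb) Level 0 part plasmid from the Universal Loop assembly system, built on the pL0R backbone and classed as a synthetic biology vector. It is maintained in E. coli as a high-copy plasmid: the feature table shows a ColE1/pUC-type origin of replication and an aadA gene, which encodes the aminoglycoside adenylyltransferase that confers spectinomycin (and streptomycin) resistance, matching the spectinomycin selection listed in the record. The annotation also picks up a short fragment of the pUC18/19 multiple cloning site and a short fragment resembling the Tn5 transposase coding sequence. Both are partial matches next to the resistance cassette and are most likely backbone remnants rather than functional elements.

The payload is a 420 bp terminator sequence, named acc2, taken from gene 41316 of the diatom Phaeodactylum tricornutum, unmutated and introduced into the backbone by Gibson cloning. The automated annotation does not label this insert, which is expected for a non-standard diatom regulatory region; it presumably lies in the unannotated portion of the sequence. The part is flanked by "EF" overhangs, the standardized fusion sites that define its position in the assembly syntax, so that Type IIS restriction digestion releases it with ends compatible with the terminator slot of a transcription unit. The plasmid carries no promoter, coding sequence or reporter of its own. It serves as a reusable building block, combined with promoter, coding sequence and other Level 0 parts to assemble Level 1 constructs, with the diatom origin of the terminator suggesting use in expression cassettes for P. tricornutum.
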