Features (pLannotate 1.2.2; 4 found; start..end, strand, type, name):
    611..643     +  misc_feature   MCS (fragment): pUC18/19 multiple cloning site
    644..760     +  CDS            tnpA (fragment): TN5P_ECOLX - Also known as tnp. Experimental evidence at protein level: Swiss-Prot protein existence level 1. Mediates transposition of transposon Tn5 by a 'cut and paste' mechanism. First, the monomeric transposase binds the 19 bp inverted DNA repeats flanking the transposon. Then, dimerization of the DNA- bound transposase creates a synaptic DNA complex. After nicking of the first DNA strand, excision of the transposon proceeds through a series of intermediates. The transposase then mediates the insertion of the transposon at a new site by strand transfer. The activity of the wild- type tran
    792..1580    +  CDS            aadA: S3AD_ECOLX - Experimental evidence at protein level: Swiss-Prot protein existence level 1. Mediates bacterial resistance to the antibiotics streptomycin and spectinomycin. From Escherichia coli.
   1674..2262    +  rep_origin     ori: high-copy-number ColE1/pMB1/pBR322/pUC origin of replication
>Addgene plasmid #202184 | pL0_EF-acc2 | addgene full sequence | sequence record 405700 | Addgene NGS Result
ATTTCAATGTGGTGCGAGTAGGGGATATGGGAATGGGTGACCCTCTAAGACAACTGTCGGAATCGCCCCC
TTAACATCAACAGTAAAGGAACGTTCTTGCGTCGACTCTGGTATGTATTGGCTGTGAAGCACGCGAACAA
CCTTTTCCTACGCCGCTTCGTCAACGACGGCTTAGTGTGCTGGTTTTGAGGAAAGATCCGTTTCTGTTCC
AGACTTGATTCACGTTCTGTGAACACAAACATCGCTCTTGCGTTTAAATGGCATTGAGAAACAACCTCTG
ATTAAACAAGCCACTGACTGTAAAATAATATTTAAGACGTAGTTGGTCCCGGGGGGTTATGCTTAAGCGG
AGACCTGAGACGAGACGAGACAGCCTGAGAATGGATGCGAGTAATGAGCTCGGCACAAAATCACCACTCG
ATACAGGCAGCCCATCAGTCCGGGACGGCGTCAGCGGGAGAGCCGTTGTAAGGCGGCAGACTTTGCTCAT
GTTACCGATGCTATTCGGAAGAACGGCAACTAAGCTGCCGGGTTTGAAACACGGATGATCTCGCGGAGGG
TAGCATGTTGATTGTAACGATGACAGAGCGTTGCTGCCTGTGATCACCGCTCCTCTAGAGTCGACTTGCA
GGCATGCAAGCTTAGCAAGCGAACCGGAATTGCCAGCTGGGGCGCCCTCTGGTAAGGTTGGGAAGCCCTG
CAAAGTAAACTGGATGGCTTTCTTGCCGCCAAGGATCTGATGGCGCAGGGGATCAATATCTGATCAAGAG
ACAGGATGAGGATCGTTTCGCATGAGGGAAGCGGTGATCGCCGAAGTATCGACTCAACTATCAGAGGTAG
TTGGCGTCATCGAGCGCCATCTCGAACCGACGTTGCTGGCCGTACATTTGTACGGCTCCGCAGTGGATGG
CGGCCTGAAGCCACACAGTGATATTGATTTGCTGGTTACGGTGACCGTAAGGCTTGATGAAACAACGCGG
CGAGCTTTGATCAACGACCTTTTGGAAACTTCGGCTTCCCCTGGAGAGAGTGAGATTCTCCGCGCTGTAG
AAGTCACCATTGTTGTGCACGACGACATCATTCCGTGGCGTTATCCAGCTAAGCGCGAACTGCAATTTGG
AGAATGGCAGCGCAATGACATTCTTGCTGGTATCTTCGAGCCAGCCACGATCGACATTGATCTGGCTATC
TTGCTGACAAAAGCAAGAGAACATAGCGTTGCCTTGGTAGGTCCAGCGGCGGAGGAACTCTTTGATCCGG
TTCCTGAACAGGATCTATTTGAGGCGCTAAATGAAACCTTAACGCTATGGAACTCGCCGCCCGACTGGGC
TGGCGATGAGCGAAATGTAGTGCTTACGTTGTCCCGCATTTGGTACAGCGCAGTAACCGGCAAAATCGCG
CCGAAGGATGTCGCTGCCGACTGGGCAATGGAGCGCCTGCCGGCCCAGTATCAGCCCGTCATACTTGAAG
CTAGACAGGCTTATCTTGGACAAGAAGAAGATCGCTTGGCCTCGCGCGCAGATCAGTTGGAAGAATTTGT
CCACTACGTGAAAGGCGAGATCACCAAGGTAGTCGGCAAATAATAATCACCTAGAATGCATGACCAAAAT
CCCTTAACGTGAGTTTTCGTTCCACTGAGCGTCAGACCCCGTAGAAAAGATCAAAGGATCTTCTTGAGAT
CCTTTTTTTCTGCGCGTAATCTGCTGCTTGCAAACAAAAAAACCACCGCTACCAGCGGTGGTTTGTTTGC
CGGATCAAGAGCTACCAACTCTTTTTCCGAAGGTAACTGGCTTCAGCAGAGCGCAGATACCAAATACTGT
TCTTCTAGTGTAGCCGTAGTTAGGCCACCACTTCAAGAACTCTGTAGCACCGCCTACATACCTCGCTCTG
CTAATCCTGTTACCAGTGGCTGCTGCCAGTGGCGATAAGTCGTGTCTTACCGGGTTGGACTCAAGACGAT
AGTTACCGGATAAGGCGCAGCGGTCGGGCTGAACGGGGGGTTCGTGCACACAGCCCAGCTTGGAGCGAAC
GACCTACACCGAACTGAGATACCTACAGCGTGAGCTATGAGAAAGCGCCACGCTTCCCGAAGGGAGAAAG
GCGGACAGGTATCCGGTAAGCGGCAGGGTCGGAACAGGAGAGCGCACGAGGGAGCTTCCAGGGGGAAACG
CCTGGTATCTTTATAGTCCTGTCGGGTTTCGCCACCTCTGACTTGAGCGTCGATTTTTGTGATGCTCGTC
AGGGGGGCGGAGCCTATGGAAAAACGCCAGCAACGCGGCCTTTTTACGGTTCCTTGCCTTTTGCTGGCCT
TTTGCTCACATGTTCTTTCCTGCGTTATCCCCTGATTCTGTGGGTGGAAGGGCTCGGAGTTGTGGTAATC
TATGTATCCTGGTGGTCTCGAGCGTCCACTTGACGGAAACCGTATCAACGCGTCTGCCTATTCATCGCTG
AGCAAGGAGACATGGAACTTTC
